Addgene plasmid #235766: pYO934
Purpose: Expression of ScVPS34 delta CBR1 L31-D55-3xFLAG undeer its own promoter
Depositing lab: Roger Williams. Depositing organization: MRC Laboratory of Molecular Biology. Publication: Structure and flexibility of the endosomal Vps34 complex reveals the basis of its function on membranes. Rostislavleva K, Soler N, Ohashi Y, Zhang L, Pardon E, Burke JE, Masson GR, Johnson C, Steyaert J, Ktistakis NT, Williams RL. Science. 2015 Oct 9;350(6257):aac7365. doi: 10.1126/science.aac7365. PubMed 26450213.
Backbone
  Vector backbone: pRS416
  Vector type: Yeast Expression
Growth in bacteria
  Bacterial resistance: Ampicillin, 100 μg/mL
  Growth temperature: 37°C
  Growth strain: DH5alpha
  Copy number: High Copy
Gene/Insert
  Gene/Insert name: VPS34 delta CBR1
  Species: S. cerevisiae (budding yeast)
  Mutation: aa 31-55 deleted
  Promoter: ScVPS34 promoter
  Tag / fusion protein: 3xFLAG (C terminal on insert)
  Cloning method: Restriction Enzyme; 5′ cloning site Unknown (unknown if destroyed)
Terms and licenses: Academic/Nonprofit Terms; Industry Terms: Not Available to Industry
How to cite: pYO934 was a gift from Roger Williams (Addgene plasmid # 235766 ; http://n2t.net/addgene:235766 ; RRID:Addgene_235766)
