[The description below was written by a language model from this plasmid's Addgene catalogue record and pLannotate feature annotations shown in this document.]
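Description:
pYO934 is a yeast expression plasmid built on the pRS416 backbone, a yeast–E. coli shuttle vector of about 7.9 kb. In E. coli it replicates from a high-copy ColE1/pUC-type origin and is selected with ampicillin through the β-lactamase (AmpR) gene. In Saccharomyces cerevisiae it is maintained through a CEN6/ARS element, which gives stable, low-copy, centromere-based segregation. The URA3 marker allows selection in uracil auxotrophs and counterselection with 5-FOA. The backbone also carries pBluescript-derived remnants: an f1 origin, flanking T7 and T3 promoters, lacZα and MCS fragments, and the lac promoter/operator region. These play no evident role in the yeast expression cassette.

The insert encodes S. cerevisiae VPS34, the phosphatidylinositol 3-kinase that acts in autophagy and the cytoplasm-to-vacuole pathway as part of complex I, and in endosome-to-Golgi retrieval as part of complex II. This version is the "delta CBR1" mutant, in which residues 31–55 are deleted. A 3xFLAG epitope is fused to the C terminus for detection or affinity capture, and the cassette ends with the ADH1 terminator. According to the record, expression is driven by the native VPS34 promoter. The feature table does not annotate this promoter, but an unannotated stretch of roughly 200 bp lies between the T7 promoter and the VPS34 coding sequence, which is where it would be expected. The native promoter and centromeric copy number suit near-physiological expression of the mutant, for example to test how loss of this segment affects Vps34 function in yeast. The record does not describe specific assays.
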