Features (pLannotate 1.2.2; 21 found; start..end, strand, type, name):
    137..186     +  misc_feature   bom (fragment): basis of mobility region from pBR322
    194..409     +  promoter       URA3 promoter: S. cerevisiae URA3
    410..1213    +  CDS            URA3: orotidine-5'-phosphate decarboxylase, required for uracil biosynthesis; S. cerevisiae URA3; yeast auxotrophic marker, counterselectable with 5-fluoroorotic acid (5-FOA)
   1292..1343    +  misc_feature   bom (fragment): basis of mobility region from pBR322
   1371..1799    -  rep_origin     f1 ori (sequence partly withheld): f1 bacteriophage origin of replication; arrow indicates direction of (+) strand synthesis
   1803..1958    -  CDS            lacZα (fragment): LacZα fragment of β-galactosidase; lacZ fragment
   1966..1984    +  promoter       T7 promoter: promoter for bacteriophage T7 RNA polymerase
   2213..4762    +  CDS            VPS34: VPS34_YEAST - Also known as END12, PEP15, VPL7, VPT29. Experimental evidence at protein level: Swiss-Prot protein existence level 1. Phosphatidylinositol 3-kinase required for cytoplasm to vacuole transport (Cvt) and autophagy as a part of the autophagy- specific VPS34 PI3-kinase complex I. This complex is essential to recruit the ATG8-phosphatidylinositol conjugate and the ATG12-ATG5 conjugate to the pre-autophagosomal structure. Also involved in endosome-to-Golgi retrograde transport as part of the VPS34 PI3-kinase complex II. This second complex is required for the endosome-to-Golgi retriev
   4769..4834    +  CDS            3xFLAG: three tandem FLAG® epitope tags, followed by an enterokinase cleavage site
   4851..5038    +  terminator     ADH1 terminator: S. cerevisiae ADH1; transcription terminator for the S. cerevisiae alcohol dehydrogenase 1 (ADH1) gene
   5071..5094    -  misc_feature   MCS (fragment): pBluescript multiple cloning site
   5107..5125    -  promoter       T3 promoter: promoter for bacteriophage T3 RNA polymerase
   5170..5186    -  protein_bind   lac operator: The lac repressor binds to the lac operator to inhibit transcription in E. coli. This inhibition can be relieved by adding lactose or isopropyl-β-D-thiogalactopyranoside (IPTG). lac repressor encoded by lacI
   5194..5224    -  promoter       lac promoter: promoter for the E. coli lac operon
   5239..5260    -  protein_bind   CAP binding site: CAP binding activates transcription in the presence of cAMP. E. coli catabolite activator protein
   5273..5365    -  CDS            lacI (fragment): lac repressor; lacI; The lac repressor binds to the lac operator to inhibit transcription in E. coli. This inhibition can be relieved by adding lactose or isopropyl-β-D-thiogalactopyranoside (IPTG).
   5548..6136    -  rep_origin     ori: high-copy-number ColE1/pMB1/pBR322/pUC origin of replication
   6307..7167    -  CDS            AmpR: β-lactamase; bla; confers resistance to ampicillin, carbenicillin, and related antibiotics
   7168..7272    -  promoter       AmpR promoter: bla
   7309..7812    +  misc_feature   CEN/ARS: S. cerevisiae CEN6 centromere fused to an autonomously replicating sequence
   7880..35      +  CDS            rop (fragment) (across the origin): Rop protein, which maintains plasmids at low copy number; rop
>Addgene plasmid #235766 | pYO934 | addgene full sequence | sequence record 472644 | Addgene NGS Result
TCGCGCGTTTCGGTGATGACGGTGAAAACCTCTGACACATGCAGCTCCCGGAGACGGTCACAGCTTGTCT
GTAAGCGGATGCCGGGAGCAGACAAGCCCGTCAGGGCGCGTCAGCGGGTGTTGGCGGGTGTCGGGGCTGG
CTTAACTATGCGGCATCAGAGCAGATTGTACTGAGAGTGCACCATACCACCTTTTCAATTCATCATTTTT
TTTTTATTCTTTTTTTTGATTTCGGTTTCCTTGAAATTTTTTTGATTCGGTAATCTCCGAACAGAAGGAA
GAACGAAGGAAGGAGCACAGACTTAGATTGGTATATATACGCATATGTAGTGTTGAAGAAACATGAAATT
GCCCAGTATTCTTAACCCAACTGCACAGAACAAAAACCTGCAGGAAACGAAGATAAATCATGTCGAAAGC
TACATATAAGGAACGTGCTGCTACTCATCCTAGTCCTGTTGCTGCCAAGCTATTTAATATCATGCACGAA
AAGCAAACAAACTTGTGTGCTTCATTGGATGTTCGTACCACCAAGGAATTACTGGAGTTAGTTGAAGCAT
TAGGTCCCAAAATTTGTTTACTAAAAACACATGTGGATATCTTGACTGATTTTTCCATGGAGGGCACAGT
TAAGCCGCTAAAGGCATTATCCGCCAAGTACAATTTTTTACTCTTCGAAGACAGAAAATTTGCTGACATT
GGTAATACAGTCAAATTGCAGTACTCTGCGGGTGTATACAGAATAGCAGAATGGGCAGACATTACGAATG
CACACGGTGTGGTGGGCCCAGGTATTGTTAGCGGTTTGAAGCAGGCGGCAGAAGAAGTAACAAAGGAACC
TAGAGGCCTTTTGATGTTAGCAGAATTGTCATGCAAGGGCTCCCTATCTACTGGAGAATATACTAAGGGT
ACTGTTGACATTGCGAAGAGCGACAAAGATTTTGTTATCGGCTTTATTGCTCAAAGAGACATGGGTGGAA
GAGATGAAGGTTACGATTGGTTGATTATGACACCCGGTGTGGGTTTAGATGACAAGGGAGACGCATTGGG
TCAACAGTATAGAACCGTGGATGATGTGGTCTCTACAGGATCTGACATTATTATTGTTGGAAGAGGACTA
TTTGCAAAGGGAAGGGATGCTAAGGTAGAGGGTGAACGTTACAGAAAAGCAGGCTGGGAAGCATATTTGA
GAAGATGCGGCCAGCAAAACTAAAAAACTGTATTATAAGTAAATGCATGTATACTAAACTCACAAATTAG
AGCTTCAATTTAATTATATCAGTTATTACCCTATGCGGTGTGAAATACCGCACAGATGCGTAAGGAGAAA
ATACCGCATCAGGAAATTGTAAGCGTTAATATTTTGTTAAAATTCGCGTTAAATTTTTGTTAAATCAGCT
CATTTTTTAACCAATAGGCCGAAATCGGCAAAATCCCTTATAAATCAAAAGAATAGACCGAGATAGGGT
[37 nt withheld, positions 1470-1506]
AAAGAACGTGGACTCCAACGTCAAAGG
[49 nt withheld, positions 1534-1582]
T
[91 nt withheld, positions 1584-1674]
G
[124 nt withheld, positions 1676-1799]
CCATTCGCCATTCAGGCTGCGCAACTGTTGGGAAGGGCGATCGGTGCGGGCCTCTTCGCTATTACGCCAG
CTGGCGAAAGGGGGATGTGCTGCAAGGCGATTAAGTTGGGTAACGCCAGGGTTTTCCCAGTCACGACGTT
GTAAAACGACGGCCAGTGAGCGCGCGTAATACGACTCACTATAGGGCGAATTGGGTACCGGGGCTGAAGC
TTTCGACAAATCTTAAATTGTGACTTTGTGCATGAAATTTTTATATGAACGTTTTAAATAAGTGGACATA
GTCCTTCATTCGGTATATGCAGATCCGGCATCAAACACTTTTTCAAGAAAGTTTGAGTCAAAAGGATTAA
AGGATAAAGTAAAACAACAATAACATCTCCGTGAAGCATTGAGGGAAGGGTTTAACTCCAACAATGTCAC
TGAACAACATAACATTCTGTGTCTCACAGGATCTGGATGTTCCCCTGAAAGTGAAAATCAAGTCATTGGA
AGGACATAAGCCACTAATTGTATCCTTACAGGTATTTGATAAAGAGAGAAACAGAAATTTAACTCTTCCG
ATATACACGCCGTATATTCCTTTCAGAAACTCTAGAACCTGGGATTATTGGTTGACTTTGCCCATACGTA
TCAAACAGCTTACCTTTAGCAGTCATTTACGCATTATTTTGTGGGAATACAATGGATCCAAGCAAATTCC
CTTTTTCAATCTAGAAACGAGCATCTTTAACTTAAAAGACTGTACTTTAAAAAGAGGGTTTGAATCCTTA
AAATTTCGTTATGATGTGATTGACCACTGTGAAGTGGTCACTGATAACAAAGATCAAGAAAATTTGAATA
AATATTTTCAGGGTGAATTCACGAGACTCCCTTGGCTTGACGAAATCACTATAAGCAAATTAAGGAAACA
ACGGGAAAATAGGACTTGGCCTCAGGGCACCTTTGTCTTAAACTTAGAATTTCCAATGTTAGAGCTTCCT
GTTGTGTTCATCGAAAGGGAAATTATGAATACTCAAATGAATATTCCAACTTTGAAGAACAATCCTGGAC
TAAGCACAGACTTACGAGAACCGAATAGGAATGATCCTCAAATCAAAATTTCTTTGGGGGACAAATATCA
CTCCACATTGAAGTTTTACGATCCTGACCAACCAAACAATGATCCAATAGAGGAAAAGTATAGGAGATTG
GAAAGAGCATCTAAAAATGCAAACTTGGACAAGCAAGTGAAGCCGGACATTAAAAAGAGGGACTACTTGA
ATAAAATCATCAACTACCCCCCTGGCACTAAATTAACAGCACATGAAAAGGGTTCAATATGGAAATATAG
GTATTATTTGATGAACAATAAAAAAGCTCTTACAAAGTTATTACAGAGTACAAATTTGAGAGAAGAATCG
GAAAGAGTAGAGGTTTTAGAACTAATGGACTCATGGGCAGAAATTGATATAGACGACGCATTAGAACTAT
TAGGCTCAACTTTTAAAAACCTTTCAGTGAGATCGTACGCCGTAAATAGGCTGAAGAAGGCATCAGACAA
GGAGCTGGAATTGTACTTATTACAGTTGGTAGAAGCTGTCTGTTTTGAGAACCTGTCCACTTTTTCCGAC
AAATCTAACAGTGAATTCACTATTGTGGATGCCGTATCTTCGCAAAAGCTTTCGGGTGATTCTATGTTAC
TATCTACATCGCATGCCAACCAAAAATTATTAAAGTCCATCTCGAGTGAATCGGAAACTTCCGGGACAGA
ATCGCTACCAATCGTCATTTCTCCCTTGGCTGAGTTTTTGATTAGGAGAGCACTGGTCAACCCAAGGTTA
GGAAGTTTTTTCTATTGGTATTTAAAGTCCGAGTCTGAGGACAAGCCATATTTAGACCAGATTTTAAGTT
CCTTTTGGAGTAGACTGGATAAAAAATCTCGGAATATACTGAACGATCAAGTCAGGCTAATAAATGTGCT
CAGGGAATGTTGTGAAACAATTAAGAGGCTGAAAGATACTACAGCCAAAAAGATGGAATTACTAGTGCAT
TTATTGGAGACGAAAGTCAGGCCTCTTGTCAAAGTACGACCAATTGCTTTACCACTAGACCCTGATGTGT
TGATATGCGACGTTTGTCCTGAAACTTCGAAGGTATTTAAAAGCTCTTTATCGCCACTAAAAATAACATT
CAAAACGACCTTAAACCAACCATATCACTTAATGTTTAAGGTTGGCGATGATTTGAGACAAGATCAACTG
GTAGTACAGATCATAAGTTTAATGAATGAGTTATTAAAAAATGAAAACGTGGACTTGAAATTGACACCAT
ACAAAATTTTGGCAACAGGACCACAAGAAGGTGCCATTGAATTTATCCCTAATGACACATTAGCTAGCAT
ACTAAGCAAATATCACGGTATTCTTGGCTACCTTAAACTCCACTATCCTGATGAGAACGCGACATTAGGC
GTACAAGGCTGGGTTTTAGATAATTTTGTCAAATCTTGTGCTGGCTATTGTGTTATTACATACATCTTAG
GTGTCGGCGATAGGCATTTAGACAACTTACTAGTCACGCCAGATGGGCACTTTTTTCACGCAGACTTTGG
TTATATCTTGGGTCAGGACCCCAAACCTTTTCCGCCATTAATGAAATTGCCCCCTCAAATTATAGAGGCG
TTTGGGGGTGCAGAATCATCAAATTATGATAAATTTCGCAGCTACTGTTTTGTGGCATATTCGATTTTAA
GAAGGAATGCAGGCTTAATCTTAAACCTGTTTGAATTAATGAAGACTTCGAACATACCTGATATCAGAAT
AGATCCCAATGGTGCTATATTACGTGTAAGAGAGAGATTTAATTTGAATATGTCCGAAGAAGATGCCACA
GTGCATTTTCAGAATCTAATCAATGATAGTGTAAATGCTTTGCTGCCTATCGTGATTGATCATTTACATA
ATCTGGCACAATACTGGCGGACCGTCGAGGACTACAAAGACCATGACGGTGATTATAAAGATCATGATAT
CGATTACAAGGATGACGATGACAAGTAGAATTCGTGAGCTCGCGAATTTCTTATGATTTATGATTTTTAT
TATTAAATAAGTTATAAAAAAAATAAGTGTATACAAATTTTAAAGTGACTCTTAGGTTTTAAAACGAAAA
TTCTTATTCTTGAGTAACTCTTTCCTGTAGGTCAGGTTGCTTTCTCAGGTATAGCATGAGGTCGCTCTTA
TTGACCACACCTCTACCGGCATGCCGAGCAAATGCCTGCAAATCGCTCCCCGCGGCCGCCACCGCGGTGG
AGCTCCAGCTTTTGTTCCCTTTAGTGAGGGTTAATTGCGCGCTTGGCGTAATCATGGTCATAGCTGTTTC
CTGTGTGAAATTGTTATCCGCTCACAATTCCACACAACATACGAGCCGGAAGCATAAAGTGTAAAGCCTG
GGGTGCCTAATGAGTGAGCTAACTCACATTAATTGCGTTGCGCTCACTGCCCGCTTTCCAGTCGGGAAAC
CTGTCGTGCCAGCTGCATTAATGAATCGGCCAACGCGCGGGGAGAGGCGGTTTGCGTATTGGGCGCTCTT
CCGCTTCCTCGCTCACTGACTCGCTGCGCTCGGTCGTTCGGCTGCGGCGAGCGGTATCAGCTCACTCAAA
GGCGGTAATACGGTTATCCACAGAATCAGGGGATAACGCAGGAAAGAACATGTGAGCAAAAGGCCAGCAA
AAGGCCAGGAACCGTAAAAAGGCCGCGTTGCTGGCGTTTTTCCATAGGCTCCGCCCCCCTGACGAGCATC
ACAAAAATCGACGCTCAAGTCAGAGGTGGCGAAACCCGACAGGACTATAAAGATACCAGGCGTTTCCCCC
TGGAAGCTCCCTCGTGCGCTCTCCTGTTCCGACCCTGCCGCTTACCGGATACCTGTCCGCCTTTCTCCCT
TCGGGAAGCGTGGCGCTTTCTCATAGCTCACGCTGTAGGTATCTCAGTTCGGTGTAGGTCGTTCGCTCCA
AGCTGGGCTGTGTGCACGAACCCCCCGTTCAGCCCGACCGCTGCGCCTTATCCGGTAACTATCGTCTTGA
GTCCAACCCGGTAAGACACGACTTATCGCCACTGGCAGCAGCCACTGGTAACAGGATTAGCAGAGCGAGG
TATGTAGGCGGTGCTACAGAGTTCTTGAAGTGGTGGCCTAACTACGGCTACACTAGAAGAACAGTATTTG
GTATCTGCGCTCTGCTGAAGCCAGTTACCTTCGGAAAAAGAGTTGGTAGCTCTTGATCCGGCAAACAAAC
CACCGCTGGTAGCGGTGGTTTTTTTGTTTGCAAGCAGCAGATTACGCGCAGAAAAAAAGGATCTCAAGAA
GATCCTTTGATCTTTTCTACGGGGTCTGACGCTCAGTGGAACGAAAACTCACGTTAAGGGATTTTGGTCA
TGAGATTATCAAAAAGGATCTTCACCTAGATCCTTTTAAATTAAAAATGAAGTTTTAAATCAATCTAAAG
TATATATGAGTAAACTTGGTCTGACAGTTACCAATGCTTAATCAGTGAGGCACCTATCTCAGCGATCTGT
CTATTTCGTTCATCCATAGTTGCCTGACTCCCCGTCGTGTAGATAACTACGATACGGGAGGGCTTACCAT
CTGGCCCCAGTGCTGCAATGATACCGCGAGACCCACGCTCACCGGCTCCAGATTTATCAGCAATAAACCA
GCCAGCCGGAAGGGCCGAGCGCAGAAGTGGTCCTGCAACTTTATCCGCCTCCATCCAGTCTATTAATTGT
TGCCGGGAAGCTAGAGTAAGTAGTTCGCCAGTTAATAGTTTGCGCAACGTTGTTGCCATTGCTACAGGCA
TCGTGGTGTCACGCTCGTCGTTTGGTATGGCTTCATTCAGCTCCGGTTCCCAACGATCAAGGCGAGTTAC
ATGATCCCCCATGTTGTGCAAAAAAGCGGTTAGCTCCTTCGGTCCTCCGATCGTTGTCAGAAGTAAGTTG
GCCGCAGTGTTATCACTCATGGTTATGGCAGCACTGCATAATTCTCTTACTGTCATGCCATCCGTAAGAT
GCTTTTCTGTGACTGGTGAGTACTCAACCAAGTCATTCTGAGAATAGTGTATGCGGCGACCGAGTTGCTC
TTGCCCGGCGTCAATACGGGATAATACCGCGCCACATAGCAGAACTTTAAAAGTGCTCATCATTGGAAAA
CGTTCTTCGGGGCGAAAACTCTCAAGGATCTTACCGCTGTTGAGATCCAGTTCGATGTAACCCACTCGTG
CACCCAACTGATCTTCAGCATCTTTTACTTTCACCAGCGTTTCTGGGTGAGCAAAAACAGGAAGGCAAAA
TGCCGCAAAAAAGGGAATAAGGGCGACACGGAAATGTTGAATACTCATACTCTTCCTTTTTCAATATTAT
TGAAGCATTTATCAGGGTTATTGTCTCATGAGCGGATACATATTTGAATGTATTTAGAAAAATAAACAAA
TAGGGGTTCCGCGCACATTTCCCCGAAAAGTGCCACCTGGGTCCTTTTCATCACGTGCTATAAAAATAAT
TATAATTTAAATTTTTTAATATAAATATATAAATTAAAAATAGAAAGTAAAAAAAGAAATTAAAGAAAAA
ATAGTTTTTGTTTTCCGAAGATGTAAAAGACTCTAGGGGGATCGCCAACAAATACTACCTTTTATCTTGC
TCTTCCTGCTCTCAGGTATTAATGCCGAATTGTTTCATCTTGTCTGTGTAGAAGACCACACACGAAAATC
CTGTGATTTTACATTTTACTTATCGTTAATCGAATGTATATCTATTTAATCTGCTTTTCTTGTCTAATAA
ATATATATGTAAAGTACGCTTTTTGTTGAAATTTTTTAAACCTTTGTTTATTTTTTTTTCTTCATTCCGT
AACTCTTCTACCTTCTTTATTTACTTTCTAAAATCCAAATACAAAACATAAAAATAAATAAACACAGAGT
AAATTCCCAAATTATTCCATCATTAAAAGATACGAGGCGCGTGTAAGTTACAGGCAAGCGATCCGTCTAA
GAAACCATTATTATCATGACATTAACCTATAAAAATAGGCGTATCACGAGGCCCTTTCGTC
